>Addgene plasmid #145462 | pGBW-m4046463 | addgene full sequence | sequence record 298906 | Addgene NGS Result
GCGGCCGCTTGCTATATTGAAGTACGGATTAGAAGCCGCCGAGCGGGCGACAGCCCTCCGACGGAAGACT
CTCCTCCGTGCGTCCTCGTCTTCACCGGTCGCGTTCCTGAAACGCAGATGTGCCTCGCGCCGCACTGCTC
CGAACAATAAAGATTCTACAATACTAGCTTTTATGGTTATGAAGAGGAAAAATTGGCAGTAACCTGGCCC
CACAAACCTTCAAATTAACGAATCAAATTAACAACCATAGGATGATAATGCGATTAGTTTTTTAGCCTTA
TTTCTGGGGTAATTAATCAGCGAAGCGATGATTTTTGATCTATTAACAGATATATAAATGGAAAAGCTGC
ATAACCACTTTAACTAATACTTTCAACATTTTCAGTTTGTATTACTTCTTATTCAAATGTCATAAAAGTA
TCAACAAAAAATTGTTAATATACCTCTATACTTTAACGTCAAGGAGAAAAAACTATAATGGGTAATGCAA
CAGAAGTGCCTGCCAATTCAACTGTATTATCTTTCTGTGCTTTTGCTGTAGATGCTGCTAAAGCTTACAA
AGATTATCTAGCTAGTGGGGGACAACCAATCACTAATTGTGTTAAGATGTTGTGTACACACACTGGTACT
GGTCAGGCAATAACAGTTACACCGGAAGCCAATATGGATCAAGAATCCTTTGGTGGTGCATCGTGTTGTC
TGTACTGCCGTTGCCACATAGATCATCCAAATCCTAAAGGATTTTGTGACTTAAAAGGTAAGTATGTACA
AATACCTACAACTTGTGCTAATGACCCTGTGGGTTTTACACTTAAAAACACAGTCTGTACCGTCTGCGGT
ATGTGGAAAGGTTATGGCTGTAGTTGTGATCAACTCCGCGAACCCATGCTTCTCGTGCCGAGAGGTTCTC
ACCATCATCACCATCATTAAACAGGCCCCTTTTCCTTTGTCGATATCATGTAATTAGTTATGTCACGCTT
ACATTCACGCCCTCCTCCCACATCCGCTCTAACCGAAAAGGAAGGAGTTAGACAACCTGAAGTCTAGGTC
CCTATTTATTTTTTTTAATAGTTATGTTAGTATTAAGAACGTTATTTATATTTCAAATTTTTCTTTTTTT
TCTGTACAAAGCGGCCGCCGAACCACTAGTGCACTGCAGTACACGGTTTCCTTGAAATTTTTTTGATTCG
GTAATCTCCGAACAGAAGGAAGAACGAAGGAAGGAGCACAGACTTAGATTGGTATATATACGCATATGTA
GTGTTGAAGAAACATGAAATTGCCCAGTATTCTTAACCCAACTGCACAGAACAAAAACGTGCAGGAAACG
AAGATAAATCATGTCGAAAGCTACATATAAGGAACGTGCTGCTACTCATCCTAGTCCTGTTGCTGCCAAG
CTATTTAATATCATGCACGAAAAGCAAACAAACTTGTGTGCTTCATTGGATGTTCGTACCACCAAGGAAT
TACTGGAGTTAGTTGAAGCATTAGGTCCCAAAATTTGTTTACTAAAAACACATGTGGATATCTTGACTGA
TTTTTCCATGGAGGGCACAGTTAAGCCGCTAAAGGCATTATCCGCCAAGTACAATTTTTTACTCTTCGAG
GACAGAAAATTTGCTGACATTGGTAATACAGTCAAATTGCAGTACTCTGCGGGTGTATACAGAATAGCAG
AATGGGCAGACATTACGAATGCACACGGTGTGGTGGGCCCAGGTATTGTTAGCGGTTTGAAGCAGGCGGC
AGAAGAAGTAACAAAGGAACCTAGAGGCCTTTTGATGTTAGCAGAATTGTCATGCAAGGGCTCCCTATCT
ACTGGAGAATATACTAAGGGTACTGTTGACATTGCGAAGAGCGACAAAGATTTTGTTATCGGCTTTATTG
CTCAAAGAGACATGGGTGGAAGAGATGAAGGTTACGATTGGTTGATTATGACACCCGGTGTGGGTTTAGA
TGACAAGGGAGATGCATTGGGTCAACAGTATAGAACCGTGGATGATGTGGTTTCTACAGGATCTGACATT
ATTATTGTTGGAAGAGGACTATTTGCAAAGGGAAGGGATGCTAAGGTAGAGGGTGAACGTTACAGAAAAG
CAGGCTGGGAAGCATATTTGAGAAGATGCGGCCAGCAAAACTAAAAAACTGTATTATAAGTAAATGCATG
TATACTAAACTCACAAATTAGAGCTTCAATTTAATTATATCAGTTATTACCCGAGTAACGAAGCATCTGT
GCTTCATTTTGTAGAACAAAAATGCAACGCGAGAGCGCTAATTTTTCAAACAAAGAATCTGAGCTGCATT
TTTACAGAACAGAAATGCAACGCGAAAGCGCTATTTTACCAACGAAGAATCTGTGCTTCATTTTTGTAAA
ACAAAAATGCAACGCGAGAGCGCTAATTTTTCAAACAAAGAATCTGAGCTGCATTTTTACAGAACAGAAA
TGCAACGCGAGAGCGCTATTTTACCAACAAAGAATCTATACTTCTTTTTTGTTCTACAAAAATGCATCCC
GAGAGCGCTATTTTTCTAACAAAGCATCTTAGATTACTTTTTTTCTCCTTTGTGCGCTCTATAATGCAGT
CTCTTGATAACTTTTTGCACTGTAGGTCCGTTAAGGTTAGAAGAAGGCTACTTTGGTGTCTATTTTCTCT
TCCATAAAAAAAGCCTGACTCCACTTCCCGCGTTTACTGATTACTAGCGAAGCTGCGGGTGCATTTTTTC
AAGATAAAGGCATCCCCGATTATATTCTATACCGATGTGGATTGCGCATACTTTGTGAACAGAAAGTGAT
AGCGTTGATGATTCTTCATTGGTCAGAAAATTATGAACGGTTTCTTCTATTTTGTCTCTATATACTACGT
ATAGGAAATGTTTACATTTTCGTATTGTTTTCGATTCACTCTATGAATAGTTCTTACTACAATTTTTTTG
TCTAAAGAGTAATACTAGAGATAAACATAAAAAATGTAGAGGTCGAGTTTAGATGCAAGTTCAAGGAGCG
AAAGGTGGATGGGTAGGTTATATAGGGATATAGCACAGAGATATATAGCAAAGAGATACTTTTGAGCAAT
GTTTGTGGAAGCGGTATTCGCAATATTTTAGTAGCTCGTTACAGTCCGGTGCGTTTTTGGTTTTTTGAAA
GTGCGTCATCAGAGCGCTTTTGGTTTTCAAAAGCGCTCTGAAGTTCCTATACTTTCTAGCTAGAGAATAG
GAACTTCCCGAGCGGCCGCGTGTTACAAGCTTGACTCCAGCGTAACTGGACTGCAATCAACTCACTGGCT
CACCTTCACGGGTGGGCCTTTCTTCGGTAGAAAATCAAAGGATCTTCTTGAGATCCTTTTTTTCTGCGCG
TAATCTGCTGCTTGCAAACAAAAAAACCACCGCTACCAGCGGTGGTTTGTTTGCCGGATCAAGAGCTACC
AACTCTTTTTCCGAGGTAACTGGCTTCAGCAGAGCGCAGATACCAAATACTGTTCTTCTAGTGTAGCCGT
AGTTAGGCCACCACTTCAAGAACTCTGTAGCACCGCCTACATACCTCGCTCTGCTAATCCTGTTACCAGT
GGCTGCTGCCAGTGGCGATAAGTCGTGTCTTACCGGGTTGGACTCAAGACGATAGTTACCGGATAAGGCG
CAGCGGTCGGGCTGAACGGGGGGTTCGTGCACACAGCCCAGCTTGGAGCGAACGACCTACACCGAACTGA
GATACCTACAGCGTGAGCTATGAGAAAGCGCCACGCTTCCCGAAGGGAGAAAGGCGGACAGGTATCCGGT
AAGCGGCAGGGTCGGAACAGGAGAGCGCACGAGGGAGCTTCCAGGGGTAAACGCCTGGTATCTTTATAGT
CCTGTCGGGTTTCGCCACCTCTGACTTGAGCATCGATTTTTGTGATGCTCGTCAGGGGGGCGGAGCCTAT
GGAAAAACGCCAGCAACGCAGAAAGGCCCACCCGAAGGTGAGCCAGGTGATTACATTTGGGCCCTCATCA
GAGGTTTTCACCGTCATCACCGAAACGCGCGAGGCAGCTGCGGTAAAGCTCATCAGCGTGGTCGTGAAGC
GATTCACAGATGTCTGCCTGTTCATCCGCGTCCAGCTCGTTGAGTTTCTCCAGAAGCGTTAATGTCTGGC
TTCTGATAAAGCGGGCCATGTTAAGGGCGGTTTTTTCCTGTTTGGTCACTTACCAATGCTTAATCAGTGA
GGCACCTATCTCAGCGATCTGTCTATTTCGTTCATCCATAGTTGCCTGACTCCCCGTCGTGTAGATAACT
ACGATGCGGGAGGGCTTACCATCTGGCCCCAGTGCTGCAATGATACCGCGAGACCCACGCTCACCGGCTC
CAGATTTATCAGCAATAAACCAGCCAGCCGGGAGGGCCGAGCGCAGAAGTGATCCTGCAACTTTATCCGC
CTCCATCCAGTCTATTAATTGTTGCCGGGAAGCTAGAGTAAGTAGTTCGCCAGTTAATAGTTTGCGCAAC
GTTGTTGCCATTGCTACAGGCATCGTGGTGTCACGCTCGTCGTTTGGTATGGCTTCATTCAGCTCCGGTT
CCCAACGATCAAGGCGAGTTACATGATCCCCCATGTTGTGCAAAAAAGCGGTTAGCTCCTTCGGTCCTCC
GATCGTTGCCAGAAGTAAGTTGGCCGCAGTGTTATCACTCATGGTTATGGCAGCACTGCATAATTCTCTT
ACTGTCATGCCATCCGTGAGATGCTTTTCTGTGACTGGTGAGTACTCAACCAAGTCATTCTGAGAATAGT
GTATGCGGCGACCGAGTTGCTCTTGCCCGGCGTCAATACGGGATAATACCGCGCCACATAGCAGAACTTT
AAAAGTGCTCATCATTGGAAAACGTTCTTCGGGGCGTAAACTCTCAAGGATCTTACCGCTGTTGAGATCC
AGTTCGATGTAACCCACTCGTGCACCCAACTGATCTTCAGCATCTTTTACTTTCACCAGCGTTTCTGGGT
GAGCAAAAACAGGAAGGCAAAATGCCGCAAAAAAGGGAATAAGGGCGACACGGAAATGTTGAATACTCAT
TTTAGCTTCCTTAGCTCCTGAAAATCTCGATAACTCAAAAAATACGCCCGGTAGTGATCTTATTTCATTA
TGGTGAAAGTTGGAACCTCTTACGTGCCGATCAAGTCAAAAGCCTCCGGTCGGAGGCTTTTGACTTTCTG
CTATGGAGGTCAGGTATGATTTAAATGGTCAGTTAGA
Features (pLannotate 1.2.2; 13 found; start..end, strand, type, name):
     25..466     +  promoter       GAL1 promoter: S. cerevisiae GAL1; inducible promoter, regulated by Gal4
    481..891     +  CDS            R1A_SARS2 (fragment): Experimental evidence at protein level: Swiss-Prot protein existence level 1. [Non-structural protein 10]: Plays a pivotal role in viral transcription by stimulating both nsp14 3'-5' exoribonuclease and nsp16 2'-O-methyltransferase activities. Therefore plays an essential role in viral mRNAs cap methylation. From Severe acute respiratory syndrome coronavirus 2 (2019-nCoV) (SARS-CoV-2).
    956..1128    +  terminator     CYC1 terminator (fragment): S. cerevisiae CYC1; transcription terminator for CYC1
   1164..1340    +  promoter       URA3 promoter (fragment): S. cerevisiae URA3
   1341..2144    +  CDS            URA3: orotidine-5'-phosphate decarboxylase, required for uracil biosynthesis; S. cerevisiae URA3; yeast auxotrophic marker, counterselectable with 5-fluoroorotic acid (5-FOA)
   2227..3209    -  rep_origin     2μ ori: yeast 2μ plasmid origin of replication
   3287..3316    +  terminator     T3Te terminator: phage T3 early transcription terminator
   3338..3925    +  rep_origin     ori: high-copy-number ColE1/pMB1/pBR322/pUC origin of replication
   3937..3964    -  terminator     T7Te terminator: phage T7 early transcription terminator
   3988..4179    -  CDS            rop: Rop protein, which maintains plasmids at low copy number; rop
   4180..5040    -  CDS            AmpR: β-lactamase; bla; confers resistance to ampicillin, carbenicillin, and related antibiotics
   5041..5143    -  promoter       cat promoter: promoter of the E. coli cat gene encoding chloramphenicol acetyltransferase
   5144..5175    -  terminator     tonB terminator: bidirectional E. coli tonB-P14 transcription terminator
