[The description below was written by a language model from this plasmid's Addgene catalogue record and pLannotate feature annotations shown in this document.]
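Description:
pGBW-m4046463 is an episomal yeast expression plasmid and E. coli shuttle vector carrying the SARS-CoV-2 non-structural protein 10 (nsp10) coding sequence. In Saccharomyces cerevisiae it is maintained by the 2μ origin of replication, which supports multicopy propagation, and is selected through the URA3 auxotrophic marker, expressed from its own promoter; URA3 also allows counterselection with 5-fluoroorotic acid. In bacteria it replicates from a ColE1/pUC-type origin and confers ampicillin resistance through a β-lactamase gene that the annotation places downstream of a cat promoter. The record lists the plasmid as high copy, although a short segment annotated as rop lies next to AmpR. Phage T3Te and T7Te terminators flank the bacterial origin and a tonB terminator lies beyond the resistance cassette, presumably insulating these modules from read-through transcription.

The payload is a wild-type nsp10 open reading frame of about 410 bp, made by gene synthesis and corresponding to the nsp10 portion of the ORF1ab polyprotein. It sits between the galactose-inducible, Gal4-regulated GAL1 promoter and a CYC1 transcription terminator. The catalogue entry describes a backbone-encoded C-terminal thrombin cleavage site followed by a 6xHis tag. These elements are not individually called in the feature table, though a short unannotated gap between the nsp10 fragment and the terminator could accommodate them. Such a tag would permit metal-affinity purification with subsequent tag removal. In the virus, nsp10 acts as a cofactor stimulating the nsp14 exoribonuclease and the nsp16 2'-O-methyltransferase. The construct is intended for inducible production of nsp10 in yeast; more specific downstream applications are not stated in the record.
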