Addgene plasmid #145462: pGBW-m4046463
Purpose: Yeast Expression plasmid for SARS-CoV-2 nsp10
Depositing lab: Ginkgo Bioworks & Benjie Chen. Depositing organization: Ginkgo Bioworks.
Backbone
  Vector backbone: AmpR; 2u URA3
  Backbone size w/o insert (bp): 4078
  Vector type: Yeast Expression
  Selectable markers: URA3
Growth in bacteria
  Bacterial resistance: Ampicillin, 100 μg/mL
  Growth temperature: 37°C
  Growth strain: DH5alpha
  Copy number: High Copy
Gene/Insert
  Gene/Insert name: SARS-CoV-2 nsp10
  Species: Severe acute respiratory syndrome coronavirus 2
  Insert size (bp): 410
  Mutation: wt
  Entrez Gene: ORF1ab (a.k.a. GU280_gp01)
  Promoter: pGAL1
  Tag / fusion protein: Cleavable thrombin;6xHIS (C terminal on backbone)
  Cloning method: Unknown
Resource information
  A portion of this plasmid was derived from a plasmid made by: GinkgoBioworks
Depositor comments: NCBI Reference Sequence: YP_009725306.1Created by gene synthesis with Not1 site.
How to cite: pGBW-m4046463 was a gift from Ginkgo Bioworks & Benjie Chen (Addgene plasmid # 145462 ; http://n2t.net/addgene:145462 ; RRID:Addgene_145462)
